Addgene plasmid #137153: pAAV-nEF-Con/Foff 2.0-NpHR3.3-EYFP
Purpose: Intersectional viral expression of NpHR3.3-EYFP in cells expressing Cre AND NOT Flp
Depositing lab: Karl Deisseroth & INTRSECT 2.0 Project. Depositing organization: Stanford University. Publication: Comprehensive Dual- and Triple-Feature Intersectional Single-Vector Delivery of Diverse Functional Payloads to Cells of Behaving Mammals. Fenno LE, Ramakrishnan C, Kim YS, Evans KE, Lo M, Vesuna S, Inoue M, Cheung KYM, Yuen E, Pichamoorthy N, Hong ASO, Deisseroth K. Neuron. 2020 Jun 20. pii: S0896-6273(20)30432-3. doi: 10.1016/j.neuron.2020.06.003. PubMed 32574559.
Backbone
  Vector backbone: AAV2-nEF-WPRE
  Backbone size w/o insert (bp): 4600
  Vector type: AAV, Cre/Lox, Synthetic Biology ; Flp/FRT
Growth in bacteria
  Bacterial resistance: Ampicillin, 100 μg/mL
  Growth temperature: 37°C
  Growth strain: NEB Stable
  Copy number: High Copy
Gene/Insert
  Gene/Insert name: Con/Foff 2.0-NpHR3.3-EYFP
  Species: Synthetic; Prokaryotic
  Insert size (bp): 2500
  Mutation: W179F
  Promoter: nEF
  Cloning method: Restriction Enzyme; 5′ cloning site BamHI (unknown if destroyed); 3′ cloning site EcoRI (unknown if destroyed)
  Sequencing primers: 5′ GACCCTGCTTGCTCAACTCT; 3′ GGGCCACAACTCCTCATAAA
Terms and licenses: Academic/Nonprofit Terms; Industry Terms: Not Available to Industry
Depositor comments: Additional sequencing primers: Intron 2F GGGACGACATGACTTAACCAG; Intron 2R CCAGCCCTTCTCATGTTCAG; Intron 1F CCTGTATGTGACCCATGTGC; Intron 1R: GCACATGGGTCACATACAGG
How to cite: pAAV-nEF-Con/Foff 2.0-NpHR3.3-EYFP was a gift from Karl Deisseroth & INTRSECT 2.0 Project (Addgene plasmid # 137153 ; http://n2t.net/addgene:137153 ; RRID:Addgene_137153) For viral preps, please replace (Addgene plasmid # 137153) in the above sentence with: (Addgene viral prep # 137153-AAV8)
