[The description below was written by a language model from this plasmid's Addgene catalogue record and pLannotate feature annotations shown in this document.]
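Description:
pAAV-nEF-Con/Foff 2.0-NpHR3.3-EYFP is an AAV2-based transfer plasmid from the INTRSECT 2.0 series, designed for intersectional viral expression of the inhibitory opsin NpHR3.3 fused to EYFP only in cells that express Cre and do not express Flp. It is propagated in E. coli on a high-copy ColE1/pUC-type origin with ampicillin resistance, and the backbone also carries an f1/M13 phage origin. AAV2 inverted terminal repeats flank the expression cassette and allow it to be packaged into recombinant AAV. The sequencing-derived record detects only fragments of the left ITR, whereas the depositor sequence shows it intact; the two records otherwise agree.

Expression is driven by the nEF promoter, annotated as the EF-1α core promoter followed by a truncated HTLV-1 LTR segment, and the transcript ends in a WPRE, which enhances expression, and an hGH polyadenylation signal. The coding sequence of the Natronomonas pharaonis halorhodopsin chloride pump (carrying W179F) and EYFP is split into pieces separated by short intron-derived sequences that house the recombinase sites. The first opsin segment and the final EYFP segment lie in the sense orientation. The middle segment, which holds the rest of the opsin, a Kir2.1 (KCNJ2)-derived motif, a sequence annotated as a P2A fragment, and the start of the fluorescent protein, is inverted between oppositely oriented loxN and lox2272 pairs. Cre flips this segment into the sense orientation, and splicing can then yield a continuous reading frame. Two minimal FRT sites in opposite orientation bracket the whole coding region, so Flp would invert it and turn off expression. The construct is suited to optogenetic silencing of neuronal populations in mammals defined by this Boolean logic.
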