Features (pLannotate 1.2.2; 29 found; start..end, strand, type, name):
      1..141     -  repeat_region  AAV2 ITR: inverted terminal repeat of adeno-associated virus serotype 2 inverted
    188..399     +  promoter       EF-1α core promoter: core promoter for human elongation factor EF-1α
    412..680     +  LTR            5' LTR (truncated): truncated 5' long terminal repeat (LTR) from human T-cell leukemia virus (HTLV) type 1
    708..741     +  protein_bind   FRT (minimal): supports FLP-mediated excision but not integration (Turan and Bode, 2011) FLP recombinase from the Saccharomyces cerevisiae 2μ plasmid
    750..791     -  intron         β-globin intron (fragment): internally truncated intron from human β-globin
    840..1103    +  CDS            hop (fragment): BACH_NATPH - Experimental evidence at protein level: Swiss-Prot protein existence level 1. Light-driven anion pump. Binding affinity for the anions is in the order, bromide > chloride > nitrate > azide > bromate and binding is pH dependent. From Natronomonas pharaonis (Natronobacterium pharaonis).
   1111..1144    +  protein_bind   loxN: Cre-mediated recombination occurs in the 8-bp core sequence (GTATACCT). loxN sites are compatible with each other, but incompatible with loxP or lox2272 sites. Cre recombinase
   1145..1194    +  intron         β-globin intron (fragment): internally truncated intron from human β-globin
   1195..1228    +  protein_bind   lox2272: Cre-mediated recombination occurs in the 8-bp core sequence (GGATACTT). lox2272 sites are compatible with each other, but incompatible with loxP or loxN sites (Lee and Saito, 1988). Cre recombinase
   1249..1401    -  CDS            (3-F)Tyr-EGFP (fragment): (3-F)Tyr-EGFP is a basic (constitutively fluorescent) green fluorescent protein published in 2004, derived from Aequorea victoria.
   1406..1461    -  CDS            P2A (fragment): 2A peptide from porcine teschovirus-1 polyprotein Eukaryotic ribosomes fail to insert a peptide bond between the Gly and Pro residues, yielding separate polypeptides.
   1477..1539    -  CDS            KCNJ2 (fragment): KCNJ2_HUMAN - Also known as IRK1. Experimental evidence at protein level: Swiss-Prot protein existence level 1. Probably participates in establishing action potential waveform and excitability of neuronal and muscle tissues. Inward rectifier potassium channels are characterized by a greater tendency to allow potassium to flow into the cell rather than out of it. Their voltage dependence is regulated by the concentration of extracellular potassium; as external potassium is raised, the voltage range of the channel opening shifts to more positive voltages. The inward rectification is mainly due t
   1540..2163    -  CDS            hop (fragment): BACH_NATPH - Experimental evidence at protein level: Swiss-Prot protein existence level 1. Light-driven anion pump. Binding affinity for the anions is in the order, bromide > chloride > nitrate > azide > bromate and binding is pH dependent. From Natronomonas pharaonis (Natronobacterium pharaonis).
   2266..2299    -  protein_bind   loxN: Cre-mediated recombination occurs in the 8-bp core sequence (GTATACCT). loxN sites are compatible with each other, but incompatible with loxP or lox2272 sites. Cre recombinase
   2300..2349    +  intron         β-globin intron (fragment): internally truncated intron from human β-globin
   2350..2383    -  protein_bind   lox2272: Cre-mediated recombination occurs in the 8-bp core sequence (GGATACTT). lox2272 sites are compatible with each other, but incompatible with loxP or loxN sites (Lee and Saito, 1988). Cre recombinase
   2456..3016    +  CDS            EYFP (fragment): enhanced YFP mammalian codon-optimized
   3049..3082    -  protein_bind   FRT (minimal): supports FLP-mediated excision but not integration (Turan and Bode, 2011) FLP recombinase from the Saccharomyces cerevisiae 2μ plasmid
   3167..3191    +  misc_feature   MCS (fragment): pBluescript multiple cloning site
   3191..3779    +  misc_feature   WPRE: woodchuck hepatitis virus posttranscriptional regulatory element
   3811..4287    +  polyA_signal   hGH poly(A) signal: human growth hormone polyadenylation signal
   4327..4467    +  repeat_region  AAV2 ITR: inverted terminal repeat of adeno-associated virus serotype 2 inverted
   4472..4523    -  misc_feature   bom (fragment): basis of mobility region from pBR322
   4542..4922    +  rep_origin     M13 ori (sequence partly withheld): M13 bacteriophage origin of replication; arrow indicates direction of (+) strand synthesis
   4998..5047    -  misc_feature   bom (fragment): basis of mobility region from pBR322
   5149..5184    -  CDS            rop (fragment): Rop protein, which maintains plasmids at low copy number; rop
   5279..5383    +  promoter       AmpR promoter: bla
   5384..6244    +  CDS            AmpR: β-lactamase; bla; confers resistance to ampicillin, carbenicillin, and related antibiotics
   6415..7003    +  rep_origin     ori: high-copy-number ColE1/pMB1/pBR322/pUC origin of replication
>Addgene plasmid #137153 | pAAV-nEF-Con/Foff 2.0-NpHR3.3-EYFP | depositor full sequence | sequence record 265116 | pAAV-nEF-Con/Foff 2.0-NpHR3.3-EYFP sequence 7064 bps
CCTGCAGGCAGCTGCGCGCTCGCTCGCTCACTGAGGCCGCCCGGGCAAAGCCCGGGCGTCGGGCGACCTT
TGGTCGCCCGGCCTCAGTGAGCGAGCGAGCGCGCAGAGAGGGAGTGGCCAACTCCATCACTAGGGGTTCC
TGCGGCCGCACGCGTAAGGATCTGCGATCGCTCCGGTGCCCGTCAGTGGGCAGAGCGCACATCGCCCACA
GTCCCCGAGAAGTTGGGGGGAGGGGTCGGCAATTGAACGGGTGCCTAGAGAAGGTGGCGCGGGGTAAACT
GGGAAAGTGATGTCGTGTACTGGCTCCGCCTTTTTCCCGAGGGTGGGGGAGAACCGTATATAAGTGCAGT
AGTCGCCGTGAACGTTCTTTTTCGCAACGGGTTTGCCGCCAGAACACAGCTGAAGCTTCGAGGGGCTCGC
ATCTCTCCTTCACGCGCCCGCCGCCCTACCTGAGGCCGCCATCCACGCCGGTTGAGTCGCGTTCTGCCGC
CTCCCGCCTGTGGTGCCTCCTGAACTGCGTCCGCCGTCTAGGTAAGTTTAAAGCTCAGGTCGAGACCGGG
CCTTTGTCCGGCGCTCCCTTGGAGCCTACCTAGACTCAGCCGGCTCTCCACGCTTTGCCTGACCCTGCTT
GCTCAACTCTACGTCTTTGTTTCGTTTTCTGTTCTGCGCCGTTACAGATCCAAGCTGTGACCGGCGCCTA
CGGATCCGAAGTTCCTATTCTCTAGAAAGTATAGGAACTTCGCAGAGTAGTAGCTGGATTGTAGCTGCTA
TTAGCAATCTAAAACCTCTTAGAAGTTCCTATTCTTCAAAAGGTATAGGAACTTCGGCGCGCCGCCACCA
TGACAGAGACCCTGCCTCCCGTGACCGAGAGTGCCGTGGCCCTTCAAGCCGAGGTTACCCAAAGGGAGTT
GTTCGAGTTCGTGCTGAACGACCCTTTGCTTGCAAGCAGTCTCTATATCAACATCGCACTTGCAGGACTG
AGTATACTGCTGTTCGTTTTTATGACCCGAGGACTCGATGATCCACGGGCAAAACTTATTGCTGTGTCAA
CCATCCTTGTGCCTGTCGTCAGCATTGCCTCCTACACAGGTAAGTGTCGGGGTTGAGCTCATAACTTCGT
ATAGTATACCTTATACGAAGTTATTCTTTGCACCATTCTAAAGAATAACAGTGATAATTTCTGGGTTAAG
GCAAATAACTTCGTATAGGATACTTTATACGAAGTTATGGTACCCCTCCTGTACTCACCTTGCCGGTGGT
GCAGATGAACTTCAGGGTCAGCTTGCCGTAGGTGGCATCGCCCTCGCCCTCGCCGGACACGCTGAACTTG
TGGCCGTTTACGTCGCCGTCCAGCTCGACCAGGATGGGCACCACCCCGGTGAACAGCTCCTCGCCCTTGC
TCACGGGACCGGGGTTTTCTTCCACGTCTCCTGCTTGCTTTAACAGAGAGAAGTTCGTGGCTCCGGAGCC
GGGCGCGCCCACGTTGATGTCGATCTGGTCCAGGGGGATGTACTCGCCCTCGCTGGTGATCCTGCTCTTA
TCATCAGCCGGGGTCCCAGAAGCAGATGGAACATCCAAAATGCTGCCGGACACGACAGATTCGTTTGACG
TCAGATAGTTCAGGAGCAAGAATGCGAAAATGTACTTTGCCACGATATCCAGGAAAGAATATCCCCAGCT
CGTCACCCCAACGGGCAACACCGCGATACCCTCGACTCCAAGAGCCCACACAATTGGATACCCCAGCCAC
ATCACTACTGTCAACAGCTTCAGGGTATTGAACATGTCAGCGGTTCCCGCGGCTTTGGCGTCCTGTGCCC
ACTCCACCAGCAGGATATACAAGACCACCAGAAAGCATGCACAACTGATAGCGTAAAAGAACCATCTCAT
GAGGTGGGAGGAGGTAGTCAGGGCCGCGGCAAGGCCAGTCACGCACATAGCGATATCGAAAGTGATAGCT
GTGAAGAGCTTTGTAGCATTGCTTCCGGCCAGGAGACCCAGAGCGAGGAGAATCATGGGCGTGGAAAGTG
CCCAGGTGAGATACCGTCCCCACATGGTGACTACACCATCTACCTCTTCTCCTCCCAGCATCACTGAGCT
GCCTTCTGCAAAATGGCCCGCTGGCATTTCAAGAACGGAAATTGTCAGGCCGCTCGCCAATCCTAAACAC
ATGAGAAATAGAGTCATAAGCACATGGGTCACATACAGGAGATATGTATATAACATTAATACAATTTTAT
AAAAAAAAGGGGGGGCACAACTAGTATAACTTCGTATAAGGTATACTATACGAAGTTATTAAGAGGTTTC
ATATTGGTAATAGCAGCTACAATCCAGCTACCATTCTGCATAACTTCGTATAAAGTATCCTATACGAAGT
TATGTCGACTGGAGAGTGGCCAGCCCTTCTCATGTTCAGAGAACATGGTTAACTGGTTAAGTCATGTCGT
CCCACAGCTGCCCGTGCCCTGGCCCACCCTCGTGACCACCTTCGGCTACGGCCTGCAGTGCTTCGCCCGC
TACCCCGACCACATGAAGCAGCACGACTTCTTCAAGTCCGCCATGCCCGAAGGCTACGTCCAGGAGCGCA
CCATCTTCTTCAAGGACGACGGCAACTACAAGACCCGCGCCGAGGTGAAGTTCGAGGGCGACACCCTGGT
GAACCGCATCGAGCTGAAGGGCATCGACTTCAAGGAGGACGGCAACATCCTGGGGCACAAGCTGGAGTAC
AACTACAACAGCCACAACGTCTATATCATGGCCGACAAGCAGAAGAACGGCATCAAGGTGAACTTCAAGA
TCCGCCACAACATCGAGGACGGCAGCGTGCAGCTCGCCGACCACTACCAGCAGAACACCCCCATCGGCGA
CGGCCCCGTGCTGCTGCCCGACAACCACTACCTGAGCTACCAGTCCGCCCTGAGCAAAGACCCCAACGAG
AAGCGCGATCACATGGTCCTGCTGGAGTTCGTGACCGCCGCCGGGATCACTCTCGGCATGGACGAGCTGT
ACAAGTTCTGCTACGAGAACGAGGTGTAATGAGCTAGCGAAGTTCCTATACTTTCTAGAGAATAGGAACT
TCTAAGCAGACAATCTTGTAATACATCAGCAGCTAGTAGATTGCTCCAGCTAGAAGTTCCTATACCTTTT
GAAGAATAGGAACTTCGAATTCGATATCAAGCTTATCGATAATCAACCTCTGGATTACAAAATTTGTGAA
AGATTGACTGGTATTCTTAACTATGTTGCTCCTTTTACGCTATGTGGATACGCTGCTTTAATGCCTTTGT
ATCATGCTATTGCTTCCCGTATGGCTTTCATTTTCTCCTCCTTGTATAAATCCTGGTTGCTGTCTCTTTA
TGAGGAGTTGTGGCCCGTTGTCAGGCAACGTGGCGTGGTGTGCACTGTGTTTGCTGACGCAACCCCCACT
GGTTGGGGCATTGCCACCACCTGTCAGCTCCTTTCCGGGACTTTCGCTTTCCCCCTCCCTATTGCCACGG
CGGAACTCATCGCCGCCTGCCTTGCCCGCTGCTGGACAGGGGCTCGGCTGTTGGGCACTGACAATTCCGT
GGTGTTGTCGGGGAAATCATCGTCCTTTCCTTGGCTGCTCGCCTGTGTTGCCACCTGGATTCTGCGCGGG
ACGTCCTTCTGCTACGTCCCTTCGGCCCTCAATCCAGCGGACCTTCCTTCCCGCGGCCTGCTGCCGGCTC
TGCGGCCTCTTCCGCGTCTTCGCCTTCGCCCTCAGACGAGTCGGATCTCCCTTTGGGCCGCCTCCCCGCA
TCGATACCGAGCGCTGCTCGAGAGATCTACGGGTGGCATCCCTGTGACCCCTCCCCAGTGCCTCTCCTGG
CCCTGGAAGTTGCCACTCCAGTGCCCACCAGCCTTGTCCTAATAAAATTAAGTTGCATCATTTTGTCTGA
CTAGGTGTCCTTCTATAATATTATGGGGTGGAGGGGGGTGGTATGGAGCAAGGGGCAAGTTGGGAAGACA
ACCTGTAGGGCCTGCGGGGTCTATTGGGAACCAAGCTGGAGTGCAGTGGCACAATCTTGGCTCACTGCAA
TCTCCGCCTCCTGGGTTCAAGCGATTCTCCTGCCTCAGCCTCCCGAGTTGTTGGGATTCCAGGCATGCAT
GACCAGGCTCAGCTAATTTTTGTTTTTTTGGTAGAGACGGGGTTTCACCATATTGGCCAGGCTGGTCTCC
AACTCCTAATCTCAGGTGATCTACCCACCTTGGCCTCCCAAATTGCTGGGATTACAGGCGTGAACCACTG
CTCCCTTCCCTGTCCTTCTGATTTTGTAGGTAACCACGTGCGGACCGAGCGGCCGCAGGAACCCCTAGTG
ATGGAGTTGGCCACTCCCTCTCTGCGCGCTCGCTCGCTCACTGAGGCCGGGCGACCAAAGGTCGCCCGAC
GCCCGGGCTTTGCCCGGGCGGCCTCAGTGAGCGAGCGAGCGCGCAGCTGCCTGCAGGGGCGCCTGATGCG
GTATTTTCTCCTTACGCATCTGTGCGGTATTTCACACCGCATA
[142 nt withheld, positions 4524-4665]
C
[141 nt withheld, positions 4667-4807]
CCTTTGACGTTGGAGTCCACGTTCTTT
[37 nt withheld, positions 4835-4871]
ACCCTATCTCGGGCTATTCTTTTGATTTATAAGGGATTTTGCCGATTTCGGCCTATTGGTTAAAAAATGA
GCTGATTTAACAAAAATTTAACGCGAATTTTAACAAAATATTAACGTTTACAATTTTATGGTGCACTCTC
AGTACAATCTGCTCTGATGCCGCATAGTTAAGCCAGCCCCGACACCCGCCAACACCCGCTGACGCGCCCT
GACGGGCTTGTCTGCTCCCGGCATCCGCTTACAGACAAGCTGTGACCGTCTCCGGGAGCTGCATGTGTCA
GAGGTTTTCACCGTCATCACCGAAACGCGCGAGACGAAAGGGCCTCGTGATACGCCTATTTTTATAGGTT
AATGTCATGATAATAATGGTTTCTTAGACGTCAGGTGGCACTTTTCGGGGAAATGTGCGCGGAACCCCTA
TTTGTTTATTTTTCTAAATACATTCAAATATGTATCCGCTCATGAGACAATAACCCTGATAAATGCTTCA
ATAATATTGAAAAAGGAAGAGTATGAGTATTCAACATTTCCGTGTCGCCCTTATTCCCTTTTTTGCGGCA
TTTTGCCTTCCTGTTTTTGCTCACCCAGAAACGCTGGTGAAAGTAAAAGATGCTGAAGATCAGTTGGGTG
CACGAGTGGGTTACATCGAACTGGATCTCAACAGCGGTAAGATCCTTGAGAGTTTTCGCCCCGAAGAACG
TTTTCCAATGATGAGCACTTTTAAAGTTCTGCTATGTGGCGCGGTATTATCCCGTATTGACGCCGGGCAA
GAGCAACTCGGTCGCCGCATACACTATTCTCAGAATGACTTGGTTGAGTACTCACCAGTCACAGAAAAGC
ATCTTACGGATGGCATGACAGTAAGAGAATTATGCAGTGCTGCCATAACCATGAGTGATAACACTGCGGC
CAACTTACTTCTGACAACGATCGGAGGACCGAAGGAGCTAACCGCTTTTTTGCACAACATGGGGGATCAT
GTAACTCGCCTTGATCGTTGGGAACCGGAGCTGAATGAAGCCATACCAAACGACGAGCGTGACACCACGA
TGCCTGTAGCAATGGCAACAACGTTGCGCAAACTATTAACTGGCGAACTACTTACTCTAGCTTCCCGGCA
ACAATTAATAGACTGGATGGAGGCGGATAAAGTTGCAGGACCACTTCTGCGCTCGGCCCTTCCGGCTGGC
TGGTTTATTGCTGATAAATCTGGAGCCGGTGAGCGTGGGTCTCGCGGTATCATTGCAGCACTGGGGCCAG
ATGGTAAGCCCTCCCGTATCGTAGTTATCTACACGACGGGGAGTCAGGCAACTATGGATGAACGAAATAG
ACAGATCGCTGAGATAGGTGCCTCACTGATTAAGCATTGGTAACTGTCAGACCAAGTTTACTCATATATA
CTTTAGATTGATTTAAAACTTCATTTTTAATTTAAAAGGATCTAGGTGAAGATCCTTTTTGATAATCTCA
TGACCAAAATCCCTTAACGTGAGTTTTCGTTCCACTGAGCGTCAGACCCCGTAGAAAAGATCAAAGGATC
TTCTTGAGATCCTTTTTTTCTGCGCGTAATCTGCTGCTTGCAAACAAAAAAACCACCGCTACCAGCGGTG
GTTTGTTTGCCGGATCAAGAGCTACCAACTCTTTTTCCGAAGGTAACTGGCTTCAGCAGAGCGCAGATAC
CAAATACTGTCCTTCTAGTGTAGCCGTAGTTAGGCCACCACTTCAAGAACTCTGTAGCACCGCCTACATA
CCTCGCTCTGCTAATCCTGTTACCAGTGGCTGCTGCCAGTGGCGATAAGTCGTGTCTTACCGGGTTGGAC
TCAAGACGATAGTTACCGGATAAGGCGCAGCGGTCGGGCTGAACGGGGGGTTCGTGCACACAGCCCAGCT
TGGAGCGAACGACCTACACCGAACTGAGATACCTACAGCGTGAGCTATGAGAAAGCGCCACGCTTCCCGA
AGGGAGAAAGGCGGACAGGTATCCGGTAAGCGGCAGGGTCGGAACAGGAGAGCGCACGAGGGAGCTTCCA
GGGGGAAACGCCTGGTATCTTTATAGTCCTGTCGGGTTTCGCCACCTCTGACTTGAGCGTCGATTTTTGT
GATGCTCGTCAGGGGGGCGGAGCCTATGGAAAAACGCCAGCAACGCGGCCTTTTTACGGTTCCTGGCCTT
TTGCTGGCCTTTTGCTCACATGT
