Features (pLannotate 1.2.2; 30 found; start..end, strand, type, name):
     12..39      +  repeat_region  AAV2 ITR (fragment): inverted terminal repeat of adeno-associated virus serotype 2 inverted
     68..95      +  repeat_region  AAV2 ITR (fragment): inverted terminal repeat of adeno-associated virus serotype 2 inverted
    177..388     +  promoter       EF-1α core promoter: core promoter for human elongation factor EF-1α
    401..669     +  LTR            5' LTR (truncated): truncated 5' long terminal repeat (LTR) from human T-cell leukemia virus (HTLV) type 1
    697..730     +  protein_bind   FRT (minimal): supports FLP-mediated excision but not integration (Turan and Bode, 2011) FLP recombinase from the Saccharomyces cerevisiae 2μ plasmid
    739..780     -  intron         β-globin intron (fragment): internally truncated intron from human β-globin
    829..1092    +  CDS            hop (fragment): BACH_NATPH - Experimental evidence at protein level: Swiss-Prot protein existence level 1. Light-driven anion pump. Binding affinity for the anions is in the order, bromide > chloride > nitrate > azide > bromate and binding is pH dependent. From Natronomonas pharaonis (Natronobacterium pharaonis).
   1100..1133    +  protein_bind   loxN: Cre-mediated recombination occurs in the 8-bp core sequence (GTATACCT). loxN sites are compatible with each other, but incompatible with loxP or lox2272 sites. Cre recombinase
   1134..1183    +  intron         β-globin intron (fragment): internally truncated intron from human β-globin
   1184..1217    +  protein_bind   lox2272: Cre-mediated recombination occurs in the 8-bp core sequence (GGATACTT). lox2272 sites are compatible with each other, but incompatible with loxP or loxN sites (Lee and Saito, 1988). Cre recombinase
   1238..1390    -  CDS            (3-F)Tyr-EGFP (fragment): (3-F)Tyr-EGFP is a basic (constitutively fluorescent) green fluorescent protein published in 2004, derived from Aequorea victoria.
   1395..1450    -  CDS            P2A (fragment): 2A peptide from porcine teschovirus-1 polyprotein Eukaryotic ribosomes fail to insert a peptide bond between the Gly and Pro residues, yielding separate polypeptides.
   1466..1528    -  CDS            KCNJ2 (fragment): KCNJ2_HUMAN - Also known as IRK1. Experimental evidence at protein level: Swiss-Prot protein existence level 1. Probably participates in establishing action potential waveform and excitability of neuronal and muscle tissues. Inward rectifier potassium channels are characterized by a greater tendency to allow potassium to flow into the cell rather than out of it. Their voltage dependence is regulated by the concentration of extracellular potassium; as external potassium is raised, the voltage range of the channel opening shifts to more positive voltages. The inward rectification is mainly due t
   1529..2152    -  CDS            hop (fragment): BACH_NATPH - Experimental evidence at protein level: Swiss-Prot protein existence level 1. Light-driven anion pump. Binding affinity for the anions is in the order, bromide > chloride > nitrate > azide > bromate and binding is pH dependent. From Natronomonas pharaonis (Natronobacterium pharaonis).
   2255..2288    -  protein_bind   loxN: Cre-mediated recombination occurs in the 8-bp core sequence (GTATACCT). loxN sites are compatible with each other, but incompatible with loxP or lox2272 sites. Cre recombinase
   2289..2338    +  intron         β-globin intron (fragment): internally truncated intron from human β-globin
   2339..2372    -  protein_bind   lox2272: Cre-mediated recombination occurs in the 8-bp core sequence (GGATACTT). lox2272 sites are compatible with each other, but incompatible with loxP or loxN sites (Lee and Saito, 1988). Cre recombinase
   2445..3005    +  CDS            EYFP (fragment): enhanced YFP mammalian codon-optimized
   3038..3071    -  protein_bind   FRT (minimal): supports FLP-mediated excision but not integration (Turan and Bode, 2011) FLP recombinase from the Saccharomyces cerevisiae 2μ plasmid
   3156..3180    +  misc_feature   MCS (fragment): pBluescript multiple cloning site
   3180..3768    +  misc_feature   WPRE: woodchuck hepatitis virus posttranscriptional regulatory element
   3800..4276    +  polyA_signal   hGH poly(A) signal: human growth hormone polyadenylation signal
   4316..4456    +  repeat_region  AAV2 ITR: inverted terminal repeat of adeno-associated virus serotype 2 inverted
   4461..4512    -  misc_feature   bom (fragment): basis of mobility region from pBR322
   4531..4986    +  rep_origin     f1 ori (sequence partly withheld): f1 bacteriophage origin of replication; arrow indicates direction of (+) strand synthesis
   4987..5036    -  misc_feature   bom (fragment): basis of mobility region from pBR322
   5138..5173    -  CDS            rop (fragment): Rop protein, which maintains plasmids at low copy number; rop
   5268..5372    +  promoter       AmpR promoter: bla
   5373..6233    +  CDS            AmpR: β-lactamase; bla; confers resistance to ampicillin, carbenicillin, and related antibiotics
   6404..6992    +  rep_origin     ori: high-copy-number ColE1/pMB1/pBR322/pUC origin of replication
>Addgene plasmid #137153 | pAAV-nEF-Con/Foff 2.0-NpHR3.3-EYFP | addgene full sequence | sequence record 271955 | Addgene NGS Result
CCTGCAGGCAGCTGCGCGCTCGCTCGCTCACTGAGGCCGCCCGGGCGTCGGGCGACCTTTGGTCGCCCGG
CCTCAGTGAGCGAGCGAGCGCGCAGAGAGGGAGTGGCCAACTCCATCACTAGGGGTTCCTGCGGCCGCAC
GCGTAAGGATCTGCGATCGCTCCGGTGCCCGTCAGTGGGCAGAGCGCACATCGCCCACAGTCCCCGAGAA
GTTGGGGGGAGGGGTCGGCAATTGAACGGGTGCCTAGAGAAGGTGGCGCGGGGTAAACTGGGAAAGTGAT
GTCGTGTACTGGCTCCGCCTTTTTCCCGAGGGTGGGGGAGAACCGTATATAAGTGCAGTAGTCGCCGTGA
ACGTTCTTTTTCGCAACGGGTTTGCCGCCAGAACACAGCTGAAGCTTCGAGGGGCTCGCATCTCTCCTTC
ACGCGCCCGCCGCCCTACCTGAGGCCGCCATCCACGCCGGTTGAGTCGCGTTCTGCCGCCTCCCGCCTGT
GGTGCCTCCTGAACTGCGTCCGCCGTCTAGGTAAGTTTAAAGCTCAGGTCGAGACCGGGCCTTTGTCCGG
CGCTCCCTTGGAGCCTACCTAGACTCAGCCGGCTCTCCACGCTTTGCCTGACCCTGCTTGCTCAACTCTA
CGTCTTTGTTTCGTTTTCTGTTCTGCGCCGTTACAGATCCAAGCTGTGACCGGCGCCTACGGATCCGAAG
TTCCTATTCTCTAGAAAGTATAGGAACTTCGCAGAGTAGTAGCTGGATTGTAGCTGCTATTAGCAATCTA
AAACCTCTTAGAAGTTCCTATTCTTCAAAAGGTATAGGAACTTCGGCGCGCCGCCACCATGACAGAGACC
CTGCCTCCCGTGACCGAGAGTGCCGTGGCCCTTCAAGCCGAGGTTACCCAAAGGGAGTTGTTCGAGTTCG
TGCTGAACGACCCTTTGCTTGCAAGCAGTCTCTATATCAACATCGCACTTGCAGGACTGAGTATACTGCT
GTTCGTTTTTATGACCCGAGGACTCGATGATCCACGGGCAAAACTTATTGCTGTGTCAACCATCCTTGTG
CCTGTCGTCAGCATTGCCTCCTACACAGGTAAGTGTCGGGGTTGAGCTCATAACTTCGTATAGTATACCT
TATACGAAGTTATTCTTTGCACCATTCTAAAGAATAACAGTGATAATTTCTGGGTTAAGGCAAATAACTT
CGTATAGGATACTTTATACGAAGTTATGGTACCCCTCCTGTACTCACCTTGCCGGTGGTGCAGATGAACT
TCAGGGTCAGCTTGCCGTAGGTGGCATCGCCCTCGCCCTCGCCGGACACGCTGAACTTGTGGCCGTTTAC
GTCGCCGTCCAGCTCGACCAGGATGGGCACCACCCCGGTGAACAGCTCCTCGCCCTTGCTCACGGGACCG
GGGTTTTCTTCCACGTCTCCTGCTTGCTTTAACAGAGAGAAGTTCGTGGCTCCGGAGCCGGGCGCGCCCA
CGTTGATGTCGATCTGGTCCAGGGGGATGTACTCGCCCTCGCTGGTGATCCTGCTCTTATCATCAGCCGG
GGTCCCAGAAGCAGATGGAACATCCAAAATGCTGCCGGACACGACAGATTCGTTTGACGTCAGATAGTTC
AGGAGCAAGAATGCGAAAATGTACTTTGCCACGATATCCAGGAAAGAATATCCCCAGCTCGTCACCCCAA
CGGGCAACACCGCGATACCCTCGACTCCAAGAGCCCACACAATTGGATACCCCAGCCACATCACTACTGT
CAACAGCTTCAGGGTATTGAACATGTCAGCGGTTCCCGCGGCTTTGGCGTCCTGTGCCCACTCCACCAGC
AGGATATACAAGACCACCAGAAAGCATGCACAACTGATAGCGTAAAAGAACCATCTCATGAGGTGGGAGG
AGGTAGTCAGGGCCGCGGCAAGGCCAGTCACGCACATAGCGATATCGAAAGTGATAGCTGTGAAGAGCTT
TGTAGCATTGCTTCCGGCCAGGAGACCCAGAGCGAGGAGAATCATGGGCGTGGAAAGTGCCCAGGTGAGA
TACCGTCCCCACATGGTGACTACACCATCTACCTCTTCTCCTCCCAGCATCACTGAGCTGCCTTCTGCAA
AATGGCCCGCTGGCATTTCAAGAACGGAAATTGTCAGGCCGCTCGCCAATCCTAAACACATGAGAAATAG
AGTCATAAGCACATGGGTCACATACAGGAGATATGTATATAACATTAATACAATTTTATAAAAAAAAGGG
GGGGCACAACTAGTATAACTTCGTATAAGGTATACTATACGAAGTTATTAAGAGGTTTCATATTGCTAAT
AGCAGCTACAATCCAGCTACCATTCTGCATAACTTCGTATAAAGTATCCTATACGAAGTTATGTCGACTG
GAGAGTGGCCAGCCCTTCTCATGTTCAGAGAACATGGTTAACTGGTTAAGTCATGTCGTCCCACAGCTGC
CCGTGCCCTGGCCCACCCTCGTGACCACCTTCGGCTACGGCCTGCAGTGCTTCGCCCGCTACCCCGACCA
CATGAAGCAGCACGACTTCTTCAAGTCCGCCATGCCCGAAGGCTACGTCCAGGAGCGCACCATCTTCTTC
AAGGACGACGGCAACTACAAGACCCGCGCCGAGGTGAAGTTCGAGGGCGACACCCTGGTGAACCGCATCG
AGCTGAAGGGCATCGACTTCAAGGAGGACGGCAACATCCTGGGGCACAAGCTGGAGTACAACTACAACAG
CCACAACGTCTATATCATGGCCGACAAGCAGAAGAACGGCATCAAGGTGAACTTCAAGATCCGCCACAAC
ATCGAGGACGGCAGCGTGCAGCTCGCCGACCACTACCAGCAGAACACCCCCATCGGCGACGGCCCCGTGC
TGCTGCCCGACAACCACTACCTGAGCTACCAGTCCGCCCTGAGCAAAGACCCCAACGAGAAGCGCGATCA
CATGGTCCTGCTGGAGTTCGTGACCGCCGCCGGGATCACTCTCGGCATGGACGAGCTGTACAAGTTCTGC
TACGAGAACGAGGTGTAATGAGCTAGCGAAGTTCCTATACTTTCTAGAGAATAGGAACTTCTAAGCAGAC
AATCTTGTAATACATCAGCAGCTAGTAGATTGCTCCAGCTAGAAGTTCCTATACCTTTTGAAGAATAGGA
ACTTCGAATTCGATATCAAGCTTATCGATAATCAACCTCTGGATTACAAAATTTGTGAAAGATTGACTGG
TATTCTTAACTATGTTGCTCCTTTTACGCTATGTGGATACGCTGCTTTAATGCCTTTGTATCATGCTATT
GCTTCCCGTATGGCTTTCATTTTCTCCTCCTTGTATAAATCCTGGTTGCTGTCTCTTTATGAGGAGTTGT
GGCCCGTTGTCAGGCAACGTGGCGTGGTGTGCACTGTGTTTGCTGACGCAACCCCCACTGGTTGGGGCAT
TGCCACCACCTGTCAGCTCCTTTCCGGGACTTTCGCTTTCCCCCTCCCTATTGCCACGGCGGAACTCATC
GCCGCCTGCCTTGCCCGCTGCTGGACAGGGGCTCGGCTGTTGGGCACTGACAATTCCGTGGTGTTGTCGG
GGAAATCATCGTCCTTTCCTTGGCTGCTCGCCTATGTTGCCACCTGGATTCTGCGCGGGACGTCCTTCTG
CTACGTCCCTTCGGCCCTCAATCCAGCGGACCTTCCTTCCCGCGGCCTGCTGCCGGCTCTGCGGCCTCTT
CCGCGTCTTCGCCTTCGCCCTCAGACGAGTCGGATCTCCCTTTGGGCCGCCTCCCCGCATCGATACCGAG
CGCTGCTCGAGAGATCTACGGGTGGCATCCCTGTGACCCCTCCCCAGTGCCTCTCCTGGCCCTGGAAGTT
GCCACTCCAGTGCCCACCAGCCTTGTCCTAATAAAATTAAGTTGCATCATTTTGTCTGACTAGGTGTCCT
TCTATAATATTATGGGGTGGAGGGGGGTGGTATGGAGCAAGGGGCAAGTTGGGAAGACAACCTGTAGGGC
CTGCGGGGTCTATTGGGAACCAAGCTGGAGTGCAGTGGCACAATCTTGGCTCACTGCAATCTCCGCCTCC
TGGGTTCAAGCGATTCTCCTGCCTCAGCCTCCCGAGTTGTTGGGATTCCAGGCATGCATGACCAGGCTCA
GCTAATTTTTGTTTTTTTGGTAGAGACGGGGTTTCACCATATTGGCCAGGCTGGTCTCCAACTCCTAATC
TCAGGTGATCTACCCACCTTGGCCTCCCAAATTGCTGGGATTACAGGCGTGAACCACTGCTCCCTTCCCT
GTCCTTCTGATTTTGTAGGTAACCACGTGCGGACCGAGCGGCCGCAGGAACCCCTAGTGATGGAGTTGGC
CACTCCCTCTCTGCGCGCTCGCTCGCTCACTGAGGCCGGGCGACCAAAGGTCGCCCGACGCCCGGGCTTT
GCCCGGGCGGCCTCAGTGAGCGAGCGAGCGCGCAGCTGCCTGCAGGGGCGCCTGATGCGGTATTTTCTCC
TTACGCATCTGTGCGGTATTTCACACCGCATA
[95 nt withheld, positions 4513-4607]
T
[46 nt withheld, positions 4609-4654]
C
[141 nt withheld, positions 4656-4796]
CCTTTGACGTTGGAGTCCACGTTCTTT
[37 nt withheld, positions 4824-4860]
ACTCTATCTCGGGCTATTCTTTTGATTTATAAGGGATTTTGCCGATTTCGGTCTATTGGTTAAAAAATGA
GCTGATTTAACAAAAATTTAACGCGAATTTTAACAAAATATTAACGTTTACAATTTTATGGTGCACTCTC
AGTACAATCTGCTCTGATGCCGCATAGTTAAGCCAGCCCCGACACCCGCCAACACCCGCTGACGCGCCCT
GACGGGCTTGTCTGCTCCCGGCATCCGCTTACAGACAAGCTGTGACCGTCTCCGGGAGCTGCATGTGTCA
GAGGTTTTCACCGTCATCACCGAAACGCGCGAGACGAAAGGGCCTCGTGATACGCCTATTTTTATAGGTT
AATGTCATGATAATAATGGTTTCTTAGACGTCAGGTGGCACTTTTCGGGGAAATGTGCGCGGAACCCCTA
TTTGTTTATTTTTCTAAATACATTCAAATATGTATCCGCTCATGAGACAATAACCCTGATAAATGCTTCA
ATAATATTGAAAAAGGAAGAGTATGAGTATTCAACATTTCCGTGTCGCCCTTATTCCCTTTTTTGCGGCA
TTTTGCCTTCCTGTTTTTGCTCACCCAGAAACGCTGGTGAAAGTAAAAGATGCTGAAGATCAGTTGGGTG
CACGAGTGGGTTACATCGAACTGGATCTCAACAGCGGTAAGATCCTTGAGAGTTTTCGCCCCGAAGAACG
TTTTCCAATGATGAGCACTTTTAAAGTTCTGCTATGTGGCGCGGTATTATCCCGTATTGACGCCGGGCAA
GAGCAACTCGGTCGCCGCATACACTATTCTCAGAATGACTTGGTTGAGTACTCACCAGTCACAGAAAAGC
ATCTTACGGATGGCATGACAGTAAGAGAATTATGCAGTGCTGCCATAACCATGAGTGATAACACTGCGGC
CAACTTACTTCTGACAACGATCGGAGGACCGAAGGAGCTAACCGCTTTTTTGCACAACATGGGGGATCAT
GTAACTCGCCTTGATCGTTGGGAACCGGAGCTGAATGAAGCCATACCAAACGACGAGCGTGACACCACGA
TGCCTGTAGCAATGGCAACAACGTTGCGCAAACTATTAACTGGCGAACTACTTACTCTAGCTTCCCGGCA
ACAATTAATAGACTGGATGGAGGCGGATAAAGTTGCAGGACCACTTCTGCGCTCGGCCCTTCCGGCTGGC
TGGTTTATTGCTGATAAATCTGGAGCCGGTGAGCGTGGGTCTCGCGGTATCATTGCAGCACTGGGGCCAG
ATGGTAAGCCCTCCCGTATCGTAGTTATCTACACGACGGGGAGTCAGGCAACTATGGATGAACGAAATAG
ACAGATCGCTGAGATAGGTGCCTCACTGATTAAGCATTGGTAACTGTCAGACCAAGTTTACTCATATATA
CTTTAGATTGATTTAAAACTTCATTTTTAATTTAAAAGGATCTAGGTGAAGATCCTTTTTGATAATCTCA
TGACCAAAATCCCTTAACGTGAGTTTTCGTTCCACTGAGCGTCAGACCCCGTAGAAAAGATCAAAGGATC
TTCTTGAGATCCTTTTTTTCTGCGCGTAATCTGCTGCTTGCAAACAAAAAAACCACCGCTACCAGCGGTG
GTTTGTTTGCCGGATCAAGAGCTACCAACTCTTTTTCCGAAGGTAACTGGCTTCAGCAGAGCGCAGATAC
CAAATACTGTTCTTCTAGTGTAGCCGTAGTTAGGCCACCACTTCAAGAACTCTGTAGCACCGCCTACATA
CCTCGCTCTGCTAATCCTGTTACCAGTGGCTGCTGCCAGTGGCGATAAGTCGTGTCTTACCGGGTTGGAC
TCAAGACGATAGTTACCGGATAAGGCGCAGCGGTCGGGCTGAACGGGGGGTTCGTGCACACAGCCCAGCT
TGGAGCGAACGACCTACACCGAACTGAGATACCTACAGCGTGAGCTATGAGAAAGCGCCACGCTTCCCGA
AGGGAGAAAGGCGGACAGGTATCCGGTAAGCGGCAGGGTCGGAACAGGAGAGCGCACGAGGGAGCTTCCA
GGGGGAAACGCCTGGTATCTTTATAGTCCTGTCGGGTTTCGCCACCTCTGACTTGAGCGTCGATTTTTGT
GATGCTCGTCAGGGGGGCGGAGCCTATGGAAAAACGCCAGCAACGCGGCCTTTTTACGGTTCCTGGCCTT
TTGCTGGCCTTTTGCTCACATGT
