>Addgene plasmid #137153 | pAAV-nEF-Con/Foff 2.0-NpHR3.3-EYFP | depositor partial sequence | sequence record 264999 | Promoter through WPRE
AAGGATCTGCGATCGCTCCGGTGCCCGTCAGTGGGCAGAGCGCACATCGCCCACAGTCCCCGAGAAGTTG
GGGGGAGGGGTCGGCAATTGAACGGGTGCCTAGAGAAGGTGGCGCGGGGTAAACTGGGAAAGTGATGTCG
TGTACTGGCTCCGCCTTTTTCCCGAGGGTGGGGGAGAACCGTATATAAGTGCAGTAGTCGCCGTGAACGT
TCTTTTTCGCAACGGGTTTGCCGCCAGAACACAGCTGAAGCTTCGAGGGGCTCGCATCTCTCCTTCACGC
GCCCGCCGCCCTACCTGAGGCCGCCATCCACGCCGGTTGAGTCGCGTTCTGCCGCCTCCCGCCTGTGGTG
CCTCCTGAACTGCGTCCGCCGTCTAGGTAAGTTTAAAGCTCAGGTCGAGACCGGGCCTTTGTCCGGCGCT
CCCTTGGAGCCTACCTAGACTCAGCCGGCTCTCCACGCTTTGCCTGACCCTGCTTGCTCAACTCTACGTC
TTTGTTTCGTTTTCTGTTCTGCGCCGTTACAGATCCAAGCTGTGACCGGCGCCTACGGATCCGAAGTTCC
TATTCTCTAGAAAGTATAGGAACTTCGCAGAGTAGTAGCTGGATTGTAGCTGCTATTAGCAATCTAAAAC
CTCTTAGAAGTTCCTATTCTTCAAAAGGTATAGGAACTTCGGCGCGCCGCCACCATGACAGAGACCCTGC
CTCCCGTGACCGAGAGTGCCGTGGCCCTTCAAGCCGAGGTTACCCAAAGGGAGTTGTTCGAGTTCGTGCT
GAACGACCCTTTGCTTGCAAGCAGTCTCTATATCAACATCGCACTTGCAGGACTGAGTATACTGCTGTTC
GTTTTTATGACCCGAGGACTCGATGATCCACGGGCAAAACTTATTGCTGTGTCAACCATCCTTGTGCCTG
TCGTCAGCATTGCCTCCTACACAGGTAAGTGTCGGGGTTGAGCTCATAACTTCGTATAGTATACCTTATA
CGAAGTTATTCTTTGCACCATTCTAAAGAATAACAGTGATAATTTCTGGGTTAAGGCAAATAACTTCGTA
TAGGATACTTTATACGAAGTTATGGTACCCCTCCTGTACTCACCTTGCCGGTGGTGCAGATGAACTTCAG
GGTCAGCTTGCCGTAGGTGGCATCGCCCTCGCCCTCGCCGGACACGCTGAACTTGTGGCCGTTTACGTCG
CCGTCCAGCTCGACCAGGATGGGCACCACCCCGGTGAACAGCTCCTCGCCCTTGCTCACGGGACCGGGGT
TTTCTTCCACGTCTCCTGCTTGCTTTAACAGAGAGAAGTTCGTGGCTCCGGAGCCGGGCGCGCCCACGTT
GATGTCGATCTGGTCCAGGGGGATGTACTCGCCCTCGCTGGTGATCCTGCTCTTATCATCAGCCGGGGTC
CCAGAAGCAGATGGAACATCCAAAATGCTGCCGGACACGACAGATTCGTTTGACGTCAGATAGTTCAGGA
GCAAGAATGCGAAAATGTACTTTGCCACGATATCCAGGAAAGAATATCCCCAGCTCGTCACCCCAACGGG
CAACACCGCGATACCCTCGACTCCAAGAGCCCACACAATTGGATACCCCAGCCACATCACTACTGTCAAC
AGCTTCAGGGTATTGAACATGTCAGCGGTTCCCGCGGCTTTGGCGTCCTGTGCCCACTCCACCAGCAGGA
TATACAAGACCACCAGAAAGCATGCACAACTGATAGCGTAAAAGAACCATCTCATGAGGTGGGAGGAGGT
AGTCAGGGCCGCGGCAAGGCCAGTCACGCACATAGCGATATCGAAAGTGATAGCTGTGAAGAGCTTTGTA
GCATTGCTTCCGGCCAGGAGACCCAGAGCGAGGAGAATCATGGGCGTGGAAAGTGCCCAGGTGAGATACC
GTCCCCACATGGTGACTACACCATCTACCTCTTCTCCTCCCAGCATCACTGAGCTGCCTTCTGCAAAATG
GCCCGCTGGCATTTCAAGAACGGAAATTGTCAGGCCGCTCGCCAATCCTAAACACATGAGAAATAGAGTC
ATAAGCACATGGGTCACATACAGGAGATATGTATATAACATTAATACAATTTTATAAAAAAAAGGGGGGG
CACAACTAGTATAACTTCGTATAAGGTATACTATACGAAGTTATTAAGAGGTTTCATATTGGTAATAGCA
GCTACAATCCAGCTACCATTCTGCATAACTTCGTATAAAGTATCCTATACGAAGTTATGTCGACTGGAGA
GTGGCCAGCCCTTCTCATGTTCAGAGAACATGGTTAACTGGTTAAGTCATGTCGTCCCACAGCTGCCCGT
GCCCTGGCCCACCCTCGTGACCACCTTCGGCTACGGCCTGCAGTGCTTCGCCCGCTACCCCGACCACATG
AAGCAGCACGACTTCTTCAAGTCCGCCATGCCCGAAGGCTACGTCCAGGAGCGCACCATCTTCTTCAAGG
ACGACGGCAACTACAAGACCCGCGCCGAGGTGAAGTTCGAGGGCGACACCCTGGTGAACCGCATCGAGCT
GAAGGGCATCGACTTCAAGGAGGACGGCAACATCCTGGGGCACAAGCTGGAGTACAACTACAACAGCCAC
AACGTCTATATCATGGCCGACAAGCAGAAGAACGGCATCAAGGTGAACTTCAAGATCCGCCACAACATCG
AGGACGGCAGCGTGCAGCTCGCCGACCACTACCAGCAGAACACCCCCATCGGCGACGGCCCCGTGCTGCT
GCCCGACAACCACTACCTGAGCTACCAGTCCGCCCTGAGCAAAGACCCCAACGAGAAGCGCGATCACATG
GTCCTGCTGGAGTTCGTGACCGCCGCCGGGATCACTCTCGGCATGGACGAGCTGTACAAGTTCTGCTACG
AGAACGAGGTGTAATGAGCTAGCGAAGTTCCTATACTTTCTAGAGAATAGGAACTTCTAAGCAGACAATC
TTGTAATACATCAGCAGCTAGTAGATTGCTCCAGCTAGAAGTTCCTATACCTTTTGAAGAATAGGAACTT
CGAATTCGATATCAAGCTTATCGATAATCAACCTCTGGATTACAAAATTTGTGAAAGATTGACTGGTATT
CTTAACTATGTTGCTCCTTTTACGCTATGTGGATACGCTGCTTTAATGCCTTTGTATCATGCTATTGCTT
CCCGTATGGCTTTCATTTTCTCCTCCTTGTATAAATCCTGGTTGCTGTCTCTTTATGAGGAGTTGTGGCC
CGTTGTCAGGCAACGTGGCGTGGTGTGCACTGTGTTTGCTGACGCAACCCCCACTGGTTGGGGCATTGCC
ACCACCTGTCAGCTCCTTTCCGGGACTTTCGCTTTCCCCCTCCCTATTGCCACGGCGGAACTCATCGCCG
CCTGCCTTGCCCGCTGCTGGACAGGGGCTCGGCTGTTGGGCACTGACAATTCCGTGGTGTTGTCGGGGAA
ATCATCGTCCTTTCCTTGGCTGCTCGCCTGTGTTGCCACCTGGATTCTGCGCGGGACGTCCTTCTGCTAC
GTCCCTTCGGCCCTCAATCCAGCGGACCTTCCTTCCCGCGGCCTGCTGCCGGCTCTGCGGCCTCTTCCGC
GTCTTCGCCTTCGCCCTCAGACGAGTCGGATCTCCCTTTGGGCCGCCTCCCCGCATCGATACCG
